Addgene plasmid #187146: pDEST_FLAG-HUWE1_UBA-mut
Purpose: mammalian cell expression of FLAG-HUWE1 M1328A/F1330A
Depositing lab: Eric Fischer. Depositing organization: Dana-Farber Cancer Institute. Publication: Solenoid architecture of HUWE1 contributes to ligase activity and substrate recognition. Hunkeler M, Jin CY, Ma MW, Monda JK, Overwijn D, Bennett EJ, Fischer ES. Mol Cell. 2021 Sep 2;81(17):3468-3480.e7. doi: 10.1016/j.molcel.2021.06.032. Epub 2021 Jul 26. PubMed 34314700.
Backbone
  Vector backbone: pDEST
  Vector type: Mammalian Expression
Growth in bacteria
  Bacterial resistance: Ampicillin, 100 μg/mL
  Growth temperature: 37°C
  Growth strain: DH5alpha
  Copy number: High Copy
Gene/Insert
  Gene/Insert name: HUWE1
  Species: H. sapiens (human)
  Insert size (bp): 13122
  Mutation: M1328A/F1330A
  Entrez Gene: HUWE1 (a.k.a. ARF-BP1, HECTH9, HSPC272, Ib772, LASU1, MRXST, MULE, URE-B1, UREB1)
  Tag / fusion protein: 1xFLAG (N terminal on insert)
  Cloning method: Gateway Cloning
Terms and licenses: Academic/Nonprofit Terms; Industry Terms: Not Available to Industry
How to cite: pDEST_FLAG-HUWE1_UBA-mut was a gift from Eric Fischer (Addgene plasmid # 187146 ; http://n2t.net/addgene:187146 ; RRID:Addgene_187146)
