[The description below was written by a language model from this plasmid's Addgene catalogue record and pLannotate feature annotations shown in this document.]
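Description:
pDEST_FLAG-HUWE1_UBA-mut is a mammalian expression plasmid of about 17.9 kb, built by Gateway cloning into a pDEST destination backbone, for producing an N-terminally FLAG-tagged mutant of the human E3 ubiquitin ligase HUWE1. It is propagated in E. coli as a high-copy plasmid through a ColE1/pUC-type origin and selected with ampicillin via the β-lactamase gene (AmpR) and its own promoter. An f1 bacteriophage origin is also present, along with pUC-derived remnants (lacZα and lacI fragments, lac promoter/operator, CAP site, a T7 promoter and a piece of the multiple cloning site) that have no stated role in the expression cassette.

The payload is the roughly 13.1 kb HUWE1 coding sequence, driven by the human cytomegalovirus immediate-early enhancer and promoter and terminated by the human growth hormone polyadenylation signal. The open reading frame is flanked by attB1 and attB2 sites, the scars left by Gateway recombination. The single FLAG tag is recorded as N-terminal on the insert, although it is not annotated separately in the feature table. The insert carries the substitutions M1328A and F1330A; the construct name indicates that these target the UBA domain of HUWE1, a type of domain that generally binds ubiquitin. An SV40 enhancer/early promoter lies downstream of the polyadenylation signal, but no mammalian selection marker is annotated after it, so the record points to no drug selection in mammalian cells. The stated purpose is expression of FLAG-HUWE1 M1328A/F1330A in mammalian cells, and the associated study concerns how HUWE1 architecture contributes to ligase activity and substrate recognition, where such a mutant would plausibly be compared with the wild-type protein.
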