Features (pLannotate 1.2.2; 18 found; start..end, strand, type, name):
      4..158     -  CDS            lacZα (fragment): LacZα fragment of β-galactosidase; lacZ fragment
    318..697     +  enhancer       CMV enhancer: human cytomegalovirus immediate early enhancer
    699..898     +  promoter       CMV promoter: human cytomegalovirus (CMV) immediate early promoter
    995..1019    +  protein_bind   attB1: mutant version of attB; recombination site for the Gateway® BP reaction BP Clonase™
   1043..14164   +  CDS            HUWE1: HUWE1_HUMAN - Also known as KIAA0312, KIAA1578, UREB1. Experimental evidence at protein level: Swiss-Prot protein existence level 1. E3 ubiquitin-protein ligase which mediates ubiquitination and subsequent proteasomal degradation of target proteins (PubMed:15989957, PubMed:19713937, PubMed:15567145, PubMed:15767685, PubMed:18488021, PubMed:17567951, PubMed:19037095, PubMed:20534529). Regulates apoptosis by catalyzing the polyubiquitination and degradation of MCL1 (PubMed:15989957). Mediates monoubiquitination of DNA polymerase beta (POLB) at 'Lys-41', 'Lys-61' and 'Lys-81', thereby playing a r
  14180..14204   -  protein_bind   attB2: mutant version of attB; recombination site for the Gateway® BP reaction BP Clonase™
  14219..14237   -  misc_feature   MCS (fragment): pUC18/19 multiple cloning site
  14238..14860   +  polyA_signal   hGH poly(A) signal: human growth hormone polyadenylation signal
  14889..15218   +  promoter       SV40 promoter: SV40 enhancer and early promoter
  15257..15275   -  promoter       T7 promoter: promoter for bacteriophage T7 RNA polymerase
  15311..15333   -  protein_bind   lac operator (fragment): The lac repressor binds to the lac operator to inhibit transcription in E. coli. This inhibition can be relieved by adding lactose or isopropyl-β-D-thiogalactopyranoside (IPTG). lac repressor encoded by lacI
  15337..15367   -  promoter       lac promoter: promoter for the E. coli lac operon
  15382..15403   -  protein_bind   CAP binding site: CAP binding activates transcription in the presence of cAMP. E. coli catabolite activator protein
  15416..15508   -  CDS            lacI (fragment): lac repressor; lacI; The lac repressor binds to the lac operator to inhibit transcription in E. coli. This inhibition can be relieved by adding lactose or isopropyl-β-D-thiogalactopyranoside (IPTG).
  15691..16279   -  rep_origin     ori: high-copy-number ColE1/pMB1/pBR322/pUC origin of replication
  16450..17310   -  CDS            AmpR: β-lactamase; bla; confers resistance to ampicillin, carbenicillin, and related antibiotics
  17311..17415   -  promoter       AmpR promoter: bla
  17442..17870   +  rep_origin     f1 ori (sequence partly withheld): f1 bacteriophage origin of replication; arrow indicates direction of (+) strand synthesis
>Addgene plasmid #187146 | pDEST_FLAG-HUWE1_UBA-mut | addgene full sequence | sequence record 369460 | Addgene NGS Result
CCATTCGCCATTCAGGCTGCGCAACTGTTGGGAAGGGCGATCGGTGCGGGCCTCTTCGCTATTACGCCAG
CTGGCGAAAGGGGGATGTGCTGCAAGGCGATTAAGTTGGGTAACGCCAGGGTTTTCCCAGTCACGACGTT
GTAAAACGACGGCCAGTGCCAAGCTGATCTATACATTGAATCAATATTGGCAATTAGCCATATTAGTCAT
TGGTTATATAGCATAAATCAATATTGGCTATTGGCCATTGCATACGTTGTATCTATATCATAATATGTAC
ATTTATATTGGCTCATGTCCAATATGACCGCCATGTTGACATTGATTATTGACTAGTTATTAATAGTAAT
CAATTACGGGGTCATTAGTTCATAGCCCATATATGGAGTTCCGCGTTACATAACTTACGGTAAATGGCCC
GCCTGGCTGACCGCCCAACGACCCCCGCCCATTGACGTCAATAATGACGTATGTTCCCATAGTAACGCCA
ATAGGGACTTTCCATTGACGTCAATGGGTGGAGTATTTACGGTAAACTGCCCACTTGGCAGTACATCAAG
TGTATCATATGCCAAGTCCGCCCCCTATTGACGTCAATGACGGTAAATGGCCCGCCTGGCATTATGCCCA
GTACATGACCTTACGGGACTTTCCTACTTGGCAGTACATCTACGTATTAGTCATCGCTATTACCATGGTG
ATGCGGTTTTGGCAGTACACCAATGGGCGTGGATAGCGGTTTGACTCACGGGGATTTCCAAGTCTCCACC
CCATTGACGTCAATGGGAGTTTGTTTTGGCACCAAAATCAACGGGACTTTCCAAAATGTCGTAATAACCC
CGCCCCGTTGACGCAAATGGGCGGTAGGCGTGTACGGTGGGAGGTCTATATAAGCAGAGCTCGTTTAGTG
AACCGTCAGAATTGATCTACCATGGACTACAAAGACGATGACGACAAGCTTGCGGCCGCGAATTCATCGA
TAGATCTGATATCAACAAGTTTGTACAAAAAAGCAGGCTTTAAAGGAACCAATTCAGTCGACATGAAAGT
AGACAGGACTAAACTGAAGAAGACACCTACTGAGGCTCCTGCAGACTGCAGAGCCTTAATAGACAAACTC
AAAGTTTGTAATGATGAGCAACTTCTCTTGGAACTGCAGCAGATCAAAACATGGAACATTGGAAAGTGCG
AGTTATATCACTGGGTGGACCTGTTGGACCGCTTCGATGGAATACTGGCAGATGCTGGACAGACAGTGGA
GAATATGTCATGGATGCTCGTATGTGATAGGCCAGAAAGAGAGCAACTGAAAATGCTTCTCTTGGCTGTG
TTGAACTTCACAGCCTTGCTCATTGAGTACAGCTTTTCCCGGCATCTGTACAGTTCCATAGAGCATTTGA
CAACTTTATTGGCTTCCTCTGATATGCAAGTGGTGCTGGCAGTCCTCAATCTCCTATATGTATTTAGCAA
AAGATCAAACTACATCACTCGTCTGGGATCTGACAAGAGGACCCCGCTGCTAACTCGGCTACAACATTTG
GCAGAGAGCTGGGGTGGAAAGGAGAATGGCTTTGGACTTGCAGAATGTTGCAGAGACTTGCATATGATGA
AATATCCACCCAGTGCAACTACACTACACTTTGAATTCTATGCAGATCCTGGGGCCGAGGTCAAAATTGA
GAAAAGGACAACTAGTAACACACTACATTATATTCACATAGAGCAACTTGACAAGATTTCAGAAAGCCCT
TCTGAAATCATGGAATCTCTTACCAAAATGTACAGCATTCCTAAGGATAAGCAGATGCTGTTATTTACAC
ACATACGACTGGCCCATGGCTTTTCTAATCACAGGAAGCGATTGCAGGCAGTTCAGGCCAGACTGCATGC
AATATCTATATTAGTGTATTCCAATGCCTTGCAGGAATCAGCAAACAGTATCTTGTATAATGGCTTGATA
GAGGAGTTAGTGGACGTGCTGCAAATAACGGATAAGCAGCTTATGGAGATTAAAGCAGCTTCTTTACGAA
CATTAACATCAATTGTCCACTTGGAGAGAACTCCCAAACTCAGCAGTATTATTGACTGTACTGGAACTGC
CTCCTACCATGGATTTTTGCCAGTGCTTGTAAGGAACTGTATCCAGGCCATGATTGATCCTTCCATGGAT
CCATACCCTCACCAGTTTGCCACTGCTCTCTTCTCTTTTTTATACCATCTGGCCAGCTACGATGCTGGTG
GTGAAGCCTTGGTCTCCTGTGGAATGATGGAAGCCTTATTGAAGGTCATAAAGTTTCTTGGCGATGAACA
GGACCAGATAACATTTGTCACCAGAGCCGTCAGAGTGGTTGACCTTATCACCAACCTGGATATGGCAGCT
TTTCAATCCCATAGTGGACTTTCTATCTTCATTTATAGACTTGAGCATGAAGTAGATCTGTGCCGAAAAG
AATGTCCGTTTGTGATCAAGCCAAAGATCCAGAGACCCAATACTACACAAGAAGGAGAGGAAATGGAAAC
TGATATGGATGGAGTCCAGTGTATTCCACAACGAGCAGCACTTCTGAAATCCATGTTGAATTTCCTCAAG
AAGGCCATCCAAGACCCTGCTTTCTCAGATGGCATACGACATGTGATGGATGGTTCTCTGCCTACCTCCC
TGAAACACATCATCAGCAATGCAGAATACTATGGCCCATCACTCTTCCTCCTAGCTACTGAAGTGGTGAC
TGTGTTTGTATTTCAAGAACCATCACTGCTCTCCTCACTCCAGGACAATGGATTGACAGATGTCATGCTG
CATGCACTGCTTATCAAAGATGTTCCTGCTACCCGTGAAGTCCTTGGCTCCCTCCCAAATGTATTCAGTG
CACTCTGTTTGAATGCCCGAGGTCTTCAGTCTTTTGTTCAGTGTCAGCCTTTTGAACGCCTCTTCAAAGT
TCTTCTGTCTCCAGATTACCTCCCAGCCATGCGGAGGAGGAGAAGTTCTGATCCCCTTGGGGATACTGCA
TCCAACCTGGGGAGTGCTGTCGATGAGCTCATGAGACATCAGCCCACCCTTAAAACAGATGCAACGACTG
CCATCATCAAGTTACTTGAAGAAATCTGTAATCTTGGAAGGGACCCCAAATACATCTGTCAGAAGCCATC
GATCCAGAAGGCAGATGGCACTGCCACTGCTCCTCCCCCAAGGTCTAATCATGCCGCAGAAGAAGCCTCT
AGTGAGGATGAGGAGGAAGAGGAAGTACAGGCCATGCAGAGCTTTAATTCTACCCAGCAAAATGAAACTG
AGCCTAATCAGCAGGTTGTTGGTACAGAGGAACGTATTCCTATTCCCCTCATGGATTACATCCTTAATGT
GATGAAATTTGTGGAATCTATTCTGAGCAACAATACAACAGATGACCACTGCCAGGAATTTGTGAATCAG
AAAGGACTGTTGCCTTTGGTTACCATTTTGGGTCTTCCCAATCTGCCCATTGACTTTCCCACATCTGCTG
CCTGTCAGGCTGTTGCAGGTGTCTGCAAATCCATATTGACACTGTCACATGAACCCAAAGTCCTTCAAGA
GGGTCTCCTTCAGTTGGACTCCATCCTCTCCTCCCTGGAGCCCTTACACCGCCCCATTGAATCCCCTGGG
GGCTCAGTGTTGTTGCGAGAACTGGCTTGCGCAGGCAATGTTGCTGATGCTACCCTCTCAGCCCAGGCCA
CACCTCTGCTGCATGCACTCACTGCTGCCCATGCCTACATCATGATGTTTGTTCATACTTGCAGAGTTGG
ACAGAGTGAAATTCGTTCCATCTCCGTAAACCAGTGGGGCTCTCAATTGGGTCTGAGTGTTTTGAGCAAG
CTGAGCCAGTTATACTGTTCCCTGGTGTGGGAAAGCACTGTCCTCCTCTCTCTGTGTACCCCAAACAGCC
TACCATCTGGGTGTGAATTTGGCCAGGCAGATATGCAGAAACTGGTTCCAAAGGATGAGAAGGCAGGTAC
GACCCAGGGCGGAAAAAGATCAGATGGGGAACAGGATGGAGCAGCTGGAAGTATGGATGCTTCTACCCAG
GGCTTATTAGAAGGCATTGGGCTAGATGGTGACACATTGGCTCCCATGGAGACAGATGAACCTACTGCTT
CAGACTCTAAGGGCAAATCTAAAATCACACCAGCAATGGCTGCCAGAATTAAGCAAATCAAGCCTTTGTT
ATCAGCTTCCTCCAGATTAGGCCGAGCACTTGCTGAGCTATTTGGACTTCTTGTTAAACTTTGTGTGGGA
TCTCCTGTCCGCCAGAGAAGGAGCCATCATGCTGCCAGCACCACTACAGCACCGACACCTGCCGCGCGAT
CAACAGCCTCAGCTCTCACTAAGCTCTTGACTAAGGGGTTATCTTGGCAGCCCCCACCATATACACCTAC
TCCCCGATTCAGGCTGACATTCTTCATCTGTTCAGTTGGTTTCACATCCCCAATGCTGTTTGATGAGAGG
AAGTATCCCTACCACCTCATGCTGCAAAAATTTCTCTGCTCCGGAGGCCACAATGCTCTTTTTGAAACTT
TCAACTGGGCTCTGTCCATGGGAGGTAAAGTTCCTGTTTCTGAGGGATTGGAACACTCAGACTTGCCTGA
TGGCACAGGAGAATTCCTAGATGCCTGGCTTATGCTGGTGGAGAAGATGGTGAATCCCACCACGGTGCTT
GAATCTCCACATTCGCTGCCTGCCAAATTGCCTGGAGGTGTCCAGAACTTTCCCCAGTTCAGTGCACTGC
GCTTCCTTGTGGTAACTCAGAAAGCAGCCTTTACTTGCATCAAAAACTTATGGAACCGGAAACCCCTGAA
GGTATATGGTGGACGAATGGCTGAATCGATGCTGGCCATTCTATGCCACATCCTCCGAGGAGAACCTGTG
ATTCGAGAGAGACTAAGCAAGGAGAAGGAGGGGTCTCGAGGAGAAGAGGATACAGGGCAAGAGGAAGGTG
GCTCCCGCCGGGAACCTCAAGTCAACCAGCAACAACTGCAACAGCTCATGGACGCGGGCGCGACAAGGGA
ACATGCAATGGAGGCACTGTTGAACACCAGCACCATGGAGCAGGCCACAGAGTACCTTTTAACCCACCCT
CCTCCAATCATGGGAGGAGTTGTTCGGGATCTCAGCATGTCTGAAGAGGACCAGATGATGAGAGCAATTG
CTATGTCTCTGGGACAGGATATTCCAATGGATCAAAGGGCAGAGTCACCTGAGGAAGTTGCTTGCCGGAA
GGAGGAAGAGGAACGGAAAGCTCGGGAAAAGCAGGAGGAGGAAGAGGCTAAATGTCTAGAGAAGTTCCAG
GATGCTGACCCGTTGGAACAAGATGAGCTCCACACTTTCACAGATACTATGTTGCCAGGCTGCTTCCACC
TTCTTGATGAGCTGCCAGACACAGTATACCGTGTGTGTGACCTGATCATGACAGCAATCAAACGTAATGG
AGCAGATTATCGTGACATGATTCTGAAGCAAGTAGTCAATCAGGTGTGGGAAGCTGCTGATGTATTGATC
AAAGCTGCTCTTCCCCTGACAACAAGTGACACAAAAACCGTGTCAGAGTGGATAAGTCAGATGGCCACAC
TGCCCCAGGCCTCCAATTTGGCTACTAGAATCTTGCTTTTAACGCTACTTTTTGAGGAGTTGAAGCTACC
TTGTGCTTGGGTGGTTGAATCAAGTGGCATCCTTAATGTCCTAATCAAACTCTTGGAAGTGGTTCAGCCC
TGCCTCCAGGCAGCCAAGGAGCAGAAGGAAGTCCAGACCCCAAAGTGGATCACACCAGTGTTGCTCCTGA
TTGATTTCTATGAAAAGACAGCCATCTCCTCAAAAAGGAGAGCCCAGATGACTAAGTACCTGCAATCCAA
CAGCAACAACTGGCGCTGGTTTGATGATCGCTCTGGGCGTTGGTGTAGTTACAGTGCAAGCAACAATAGC
ACTATTGATTCTGCCTGGAAATCTGGAGAGACAAGCGTGCGATTCACTGCAGGCCGAAGAAGATACACGG
TCCAATTCACTACAATGGTGCAGGTTAATGAGGAAACAGGGAACCGACGCCCTGTGATGCTGACTCTCCT
CAGGGTACCTCGGCTGAATAAAAATTCAAAAAACAGCAATGGACAGGAACTAGAGAAGACGCTGGAAGAA
AGCAAAGAAATGGATATCAAACGTAAAGAAAATAAAGGCAATGATACCCCTTTGGCCCTAGAGAGTACAA
ACACTGAAAAGGAGACAAGCCTGGAGGAAACAAAAATCGGGGAGATCCTGATCCAGGGCTTGACAGAAGA
TATGGTGACTGTTTTAATCCGGGCCTGCGTGAGCATGCTGGGAGTCCCTGTGGACCCAGATACTTTGCAT
GCCACCCTTCGTCTCTGTCTGAGGCTCACCCGGGACCACAAATATGCCATGATGTTTGCAGAACTGAAGA
GTACCCGCATGATCTTGAATTTGACCCAGAGCTCAGGCTTCAATGGGTTTACTCCCCTGGTCACCCTTCT
CTTAAGACACATCATTGAGGACCCCTGTACCCTTCGTCATACCATGGAAAAGGTTGTTCGCTCAGCAGCT
ACAAGTGGAGCTGGTAGCACTACCTCTGGTGTTGTGTCTGGCAGCCTCGGCTCTCGGGAGATCAACTACA
TCCTTCGTGTCCTTGGGCCAGCCGCATGCCGCAATCCAGACATATTCACAGAAGTGGCCAACTGCTGTAT
CCGCATCGCCCTTCCTGCCCCTCGAGGCTCAGGAACTGCTTCAGATGATGAATTTGAGAATCTTAGAATT
AAAGGCCCTAATGCTGTACAGCTGGTGAAGACCACCCCTTTGAAGCCCTCACCTCTGCCTGTCATCCCTG
ATACTATCAAGGAAGTGATCTATGATATGCTGAATGCTCTGGCTGCATACCATGCTCCAGAGGAAGCCGA
TAAATCTGATCCTAAACCTGGGGTTATGACCCAAGAGGTTGGCCAGCTCCTGCAAGACATGGGTGATGAT
GTATACCAGCAGTACCGGTCACTTACGCGTCAGAGCAGTGACTTTGATACGCAGTCAGGTTTTTCCATTA
ATAGTCAGGTCTTTGCTGCAGATGGTGCCTCCACTGAGACTTCCGCATCTGGGACCTCCCAAGGAGAGGC
TTCAACTCCAGAGGAGTCTCGAGATGGGAAGAAAGATAAAGAAGGGGACCGGGCCTCTGAGGAAGGCAAA
CAGAAAGGCAAGGGCAGCAAACCTTTAATGCCTACCTCCACTATCCTTCGTCTTCTGGCAGAGTTGGTGA
GGTCCTATGTTGGTATTGCTACCCTGATTGCCAACTACAGCTACACTGTGGGCCAGTCTGAACTGATCAA
AGAGGACTGCAGTGTGCTAGCTTTTGTTCTGGACCACCTGCTCCCACATACCCAGAATGCAGAAGACAAG
GACACCCCTGCCTTGGCCCGCCTGTTCCTCGCAAGCCTGGCTGCTGCAGGGAGTGGCACAGATGCCCAGG
TGGCCCTAGTGAATGAAGTAAAAGCAGCCCTTGGACGGGCACTGGCTATGGCTGAGAGTACAGAGAAACA
TGCCAGGCTTCAGGCAGTGATGTGTATCATCAGTACTATCATGGAGTCCTGCCCCTCCACCTCCAGCTTC
TACAGCAGTGCCACAGCGAAGACCCAGCACAATGGCATGAACAACATCATTCGGCTTTTCCTGAAGAAGG
GACTGGTTAATGACCTGGCCAGAGTACCTCACAGCTTAGACCTGTCCAGTCCCAACATGGCCAACACAGT
CAATGCTGCTCTGAAGCCTTTGGAAACACTTTCCCGGATTGTGAACCAGCCCAGTAGCCTTTTTGGCAGC
AAGAGTGCTTCTAGCAAGAACAAGTCTGAGCAGGATGCCCAAGGAGCCTCTCAAGATTCCAGTAGCAACC
AGCAGGACCCAGGCGAGCCTGGGGAAGCAGAAGTGCAGGAGGAGGATCATGATGTCACTCAGACAGAGGT
GGCAGATGGGGATATCATGGATGGGGAGGCTGAAACCGACTCAGTGGTGATTGCTGGGCAGCCTGAGGTG
CTCAGTTCACAAGAGATGCAGGTTGAGAATGAGCTGGAGGACCTGATAGATGAGTTGCTTGAGAGGGATG
GCGGATCTGGGAACAGTACAATTATAGTGAGCAGAAGTGGAGAGGATGAATCACAAGAGGACGTGCTGAT
GGATGAAGCTCCTTCCAACCTCAGCCAAGCTTCCACCTTGCAGGCCAACCGAGAAGATTCCATGAATATC
CTGGACCCTGAGGATGAGGAGGAGCACACTCAGGAAGAGGACAGCAGTGGCAGTAACGAGGATGAGGATG
ATAGTCAGGATGAAGAGGAGGAGGAGGAGGAAGATGAGGAAGATGATCAGGAGGATGATGAAGGTGAAGA
GGGAGATGAAGACGATGACGACGATGGCTCTGAGATGGAATTGGATGAGGATTATCCTGATATGAACGCT
TCTCCCTTGGTCCGATTTGAGCGCTTTGACCGGGAGGATGATCTCATCATTGAGTTTGACAACATGTTCT
CCAGTGCTACAGACATCCCCCCATCCCCAGGAAATATCCCTACCACCCATCCACTGATGGTGCGCCATGC
AGACCACAGTTCTCTGACACTGGGCAGTGGCTCTTCAACAACTCGTCTCACCCAGGGCATCGGGCGCAGT
CAGAGGACCCTAAGGCAGCTGACGGCCAATACTGGCCACACCATTCATGTTCACTACCCTGGGAATCGCC
AGCCCAACCCTCCTCTTATACTGCAGAGGTTGCTTGGTCCCTCAGCTGCTGCTGACATCCTTCAGCTGAG
CAGCAGCCTTCCCCTACAAAGCCGGGGTCGGGCCCGCCTCCTGGTAGGCAACGATGACGTCCACATCATC
GCCCGTTCTGATGATGAGCTGCTGGATGACTTTTTCCATGATCAGAGCACAGCTACCAGCCAAGCAGGAA
CCCTGTCCAGCATCCCCACAGCCCTGACCCGCTGGACAGAAGAATGCAAAGTTCTCGATGCTGAGAGCAT
GCATGACTGTGTTTCAGTGGTTAAAGTGTCCATTGTCAATCACCTGGAATTCCTGAGGGATGAGGAGCTG
GAAGAAAGGCGAGAGAAGCGCAGGAAACAACTGGCTGAGGAAGAAACAAAGATAACTGATAAAGGCAAAG
AAGATAAGGAGAACAGGGATCAGAGTGCACAGTGTACTGCATCTAAGTCAAATGACTCCACTGAACAGAA
TCTCTCAGATGGGACGCCTATGCCTGACAGCTACCCAACAACCCCATCTTCAACTGATGCAGCTACATCT
GAGTCCAAGGAGACCCTTGGCACTCTGCAATCCTCACAACAGCAACCAACACTCCCAACCCCACCAGCTT
TGGGAGAGGTTCCTCAGGAGCTGCAGTCTCCAGCTGGAGAAGGGGGCAGCTCTACACAGCTATTGATGCC
TGTAGAGCCAGAGGAATTGGGTCCCACAAGGCCAAGTGGGGAAGCAGAAACAACTCAGATGGAGTTATCC
CCAGCTCCCACTATAACCTCACTTTCCCCAGAGAGAGCTGAGGATTCTGATGCACTGACGGCTGTCAGCA
GTCAGCTAGAAGGCTCTCCTATGGATACAAGCAGCCTGGCTTCCTGTACCTTAGAGGAGGCTGTGGGTGA
CACTTCAGCAGCTGGCAGTTCTGAGCAGCCCAGAGCAGGCAGCTCCACTCCTGGGGATGCCCCACCAGCT
GTGGCGGAAGTGCAAGGCAGGAGTGATGGGTCAGGGGAATCTGCCCAGCCACCTGAGGACAGCTCCCCAC
CTGCATCCTCTGAGAGCTCTTCCACCAGAGATTCTGCCGTGGCCATTTCTGGCGCCGATTCCCGAGGAAT
CCTAGAAGAGCCGTTGCCTTCAACAAGCAGTGAAGAAGAAGATCCCCTTGCGGGTATCAGTCTCCCTGAA
GGTGTGGACCCCTCTTTTCTGGCTGCCCTGCCTGATGACATCCGTCGGGAAGTTCTACAGAACCAGCTAG
GCATTCGTCCACCAACCCGGACTGCCCCCTCCACAAATAGCTCAGCGCCTGCAGTGGTGGGGAATCCTGG
TGTGACTGAGGTGAGTCCCGAGTTTCTTGCGGCACTGCCACCCGCGATCCAAGAGGAAGTACTGGCACAG
CAGAGAGCTGAGCAGCAGCGACGAGAACTAGCACAGAATGCCAGCTCAGACACCCCTATGGACCCTGTGA
CCTTCATCCAGACTCTGCCCTCAGACCTGCGCCGTAGTGTCCTAGAGGATATGGAGGACAGTGTGTTAGC
TGTGATGCCACCTGACATTGCAGCTGAGGCTCAAGCCCTGAGACGAGAGCAAGAAGCCCGGCAGCGACAG
CTCATGCATGAGCGTCTGTTTGGGCACAGTAGCACCTCCGCACTCTCTGCTATTCTCCGAAGCCCGGCTT
TCACCAGTCGCTTAAGTGGCAACCGTGGGGTCCAGTATACTCGCCTTGCTGTGCAGAGAGGTGGCACCTT
CCAGATGGGGGGTAGCAGCAGCCATAACAGGCCTTCTGGCAGTAATGTAGATACTCTCCTCCGCCTCCGA
GGACGGCTCCTTCTGGACCACGAAGCCCTTTCTTGTCTCTTGGTCCTACTTTTTGTGGATGAGCCAAAGC
TCAATACTAGCCGTCTACACCGAGTACTGAGAAATCTCTGCTACCATGCCCAGACCCGCCACTGGGTCAT
CCGCAGTCTGCTCTCCATCTTGCAGCGCAGCAGTGAGAGTGAGCTATGCATTGAAACACCCAAACTCACT
ACAAGTGAGGAAAAGGGCAAAAAGTCGAGCAAGAGCTGTGGGTCAAGTAGCCATGAGAACCGTCCCCTGG
ACCTGCTACACAAGATGGAGTCAAAGAGCTCCAACCAGCTTTCCTGGCTCTCAGTATCCATGGATGCAGC
CCTAGGCTGCAGGACTAATATATTTCAGATCCAGCGTTCAGGGGGGCGTAAACATACCGAGAAGCATGCA
AGCGGTGGCTCCACCGTCCACATCCATCCCCAAGCTGCTCCTGTTGTCTGCAGACACGTTTTGGATACAC
TCATTCAATTGGCCAAGGTATTTCCCAGCCACTTCACACAGCAGCGGACCAAAGAAACAAACTGTGAGAG
TGATCGGGAAAGGGGCAATAAGGCCTGTAGCCCATGCTCCTCACAGTCCTCCAGCAGTGGCATTTGCACA
GACTTCTGGGACTTATTGGTAAAACTGGACAACATGAATGTCAGCCGGAAAGGCAAGAACTCCGTGAAGT
CAGTGCCAGTGAGCGCTGGCGGTGAGGGGGAAACCTCTCCATACAGCCTCGAGGCCTCTCCACTGGGGCA
GCTCATGAACATGTTGTCACACCCAGTCATCCGCCGGAGCTCTCTCTTAACTGAGAAACTCCTCAGACTC
CTTTCTCTCATCTCAATTGCTCTCCCAGAAAACAAGGTGTCAGAAGCACAGGCTAATTCTGGCAGCGGTG
CTTCCTCCACCACCACTGCCACCTCAACCACATCTACCACCACCACCACTGCCGCCTCCACCACGCCCAC
ACCCCCTACTGCACCCACCCCTGTCACTTCTGCTCCAGCCCTGGTTGCTGCCACGGCTATTTCCACCATT
GTCGTAGCTGCTTCGACCACAGTGACTACCCCCACGACTGCTACCACTACTGTTTCAATTTCTCCCACTA
CTAAGGGCAGCAAATCTCCAGCGAAGGTGAGTGATGGGGGCAGCAGCAGTACAGACTTTAAGATGGTGTC
CTCTGGCCTCACTGAAAACCAGCTACAGCTCTCTGTAGAGGTGTTGACATCCCACTCTTGTTCTGAGGAA
GGCTTAGAGGATGCAGCCAACGTACTACTGCAGCTCTCCCGGGGGGACTCTGGGACCCGGGACACTGTTC
TCAAGCTGCTACTGAATGGAGCCCGCCATCTGGGTTATACCCTTTGTAAACAAATAGGTACCCTGCTGGC
CGAGCTGCGGGAATACAACCTCGAGCAGCAGCGGCGAGCCCAATGTGAAACCCTCTCTCCTGATGGCCTG
CCTGAGGAGCAGCCACAGACCACCAAGCTGAAGGGCAAAATGCAGAGCAGGTTTGACATGGCTGAGAATG
TGGTAATTGTGGCATCTCAGAAGCGACCTTTGGGTGGCCGGGAGCTCCAGCTGCCTTCTATGTCCATGTT
GACATCCAAGACATCTACCCAGAAGTTCTTCTTGAGGGTACTACAGGTCATCATCCAGCTCCGGGACGAC
ACGCGCCGGGCTAACAAGAAAGCCAAGCAGACAGGCAGGCTAGGTTCCTCCGGTTTAGGCTCAGCTAGCA
GCATCCAGGCAGCTGTTCGGCAGCTGGAGGCTGAGGCTGATGCCATTATACAAATGGTACGTGAGGGTCA
AAGGGCGCGGAGACAGCAACAAGCAGCAACGTCGGAGTCTAGCCAGTCAGAGGCGTCTGTCCGGAGGGAG
GAATCACCCATGGATGTGGACCAGCCATCTCCCAGTGCTCAAGATACTCAATCCATTGCCTCCGATGGAA
CCCCACAGGGGGAGAAGGAAAAGGAAGAAAGACCACCTGAGTTACCCCTGCTCAGCGAGCAGCTGAGTTT
GGACGAGCTGTGGGACATGCTTGGGGAGTGTCTAAAGGAACTAGAGGAATCCCATGACCAGCATGCGGTG
CTAGTGCTACAGCCTGCTGTCGAGGCCTTCTTTCTGGTCCATGCCACAGAGCGGGAGAGCAAGCCTCCTG
TCCGAGACACCCGTGAGAGCCAGCTGGCACACATCAAGGACGAGCCTCCTCCACTCTCCCCTGCCCCCTT
AACCCCAGCCACGCCTTCCTCCCTTGACCCATTCTTCTCCCGGGAGCCCTCATCTATGCACATCTCCTCA
AGCCTGCCCCCTGACACACAGAAGTTCCTTCGCTTTGCAGAGACTCACCGCACTGTGTTAAACCAGATCC
TACGGCAGTCCACGACCCACCTTGCTGATGGGCCTTTTGCTGTCCTGGTAGACTACATTCGTGTCCTCGA
CTTTGATGTCAAGCGCAAATATTTCCGCCAAGAGCTGGAGCGTTTAGATGAGGGGCTCCGGAAAGAAGAC
ATGGCTGTGCATGTCCGTCGTGACCATGTGTTTGAAGACTCCTATCGTGAGCTGCATCGCAAATCCCCCG
AAGAAATGAAGAATCGATTGTATATAGTATTTGAAGGAGAAGAAGGGCAGGATGCTGGCGGGCTCCTGCG
GGAGTGGTATATGATCATCTCTCGAGAGATGTTTAACCCTATGTATGCCTTGTTCCGTACCTCACCTGGT
GATCGAGTCACCTACACCATCAATCCATCTTCCCACTGCAACCCCAACCATCTGTCCTATTTTAAATTTG
TCGGACGCATTGTGGCCAAAGCTGTATATGACAACCGTCTTCTGGAGTGCTACTTTACTCGATCCTTTTA
CAAACACATCTTGGGCAAGTCAGTCAGATATACAGATATGGAGAGTGAAGATTACCACTTCTACCAAGGT
CTGGTTTATCTGCTGGAAAATGATGTCTCCACACTAGGCTATGACCTCACCTTCAGCACTGAGGTCCAAG
AGTTTGGAGTTTGTGAAGTTCGTGACCTCAAACCCAATGGGGCCAACATCTTGGTAACAGAGGAGAATAA
GAAGGAGTATGTACACCTGGTATGCCAGATGAGAATGACAGGAGCCATCCGCAAGCAGTTGGCGGCTTTC
TTAGAAGGCTTCTATGAGATCATTCCAAAGCGCCTCATTTCCATCTTCACTGAGCAGGAGTTAGAGCTGC
TTATATCAGGACTGCCCACCATTGACATCGATGATCTGAAATCCAACACTGAATACCACAAGTACCAGTC
CAACTCTATTCAGATCCAGTGGTTCTGGAGAGCATTGCGTTCTTTCGATCAAGCTGACCGTGCCAAGTTC
CTCCAGTTTGTCACGGGTACTTCCAAGGTACCCCTGCAAGGCTTTGCTGCCCTCGAAGGCATGAATGGCA
TTCAGAAGTTTCAGATCCATCGAGATGATAGGTCCACAGATCGCCTGCCTTCAGCTCACACATGTTTTAA
TCAGCTGGATCTGCCTGCCTATGAGAGCTTTGAGAAGCTCCGCCACATGCTACTGTTGGCTATCCAGGAG
TGCTCTGAAGGCTTTGGGCTGGCCTAATAAGCGGCCGCGACCCAGCTTTCTTGTACAAAGTGGTTGATAT
CGGTACCAGTCGACTCTAGAGGATCCCGGGTGGCATCCCTGTGACCCCTCCCCAGTGCCTCTCCTGGCCC
TGGAAGTTGCCACTCCAGTGCCCACCAGCCTTGTCCTAATAAAATTAAGTTGCATCATTTTGTCTGACTA
GGTGTCCTTCTATAATATTATGGGGTGGAGGGGGGTGGTATGGAGCAAGGGGCAAGTTGGGAAGACAACC
TGTAGGGCCTGCGGGGTCTATTGGGAACCAAGCTGGAGTGCAGTGGCACAATCTTGGCTCACTGCAATCT
CCGCCTCCTGGGTTCAAGCGATTCTCCTGCCTCAGCCTCCCGAGTTGTTGGGATTCCAGGCATGCATGAC
CAGGCTCAGCTAATTTTTGTTTTTTTGGTAGAGACGGGGTTTCACCATATTGGCCAGGCTGGTCTCCAAC
TCCTAATCTCAGGTGATCTACCCACCTTGGCCTCCCAAATTGCTGGGATTACAGGCGTGAACCACTGCTC
CCTTCCCTGTCCTTCTGATTTTAAAATAACTATACCAGCAGGAGGACGTCCAGACACAGCATAGGCTACC
TGGCCATGCCCAACCGGTGGGACATTTGAGTTGCTTGCTTGGCACTGTCCTCTCATGCGTTGGGTCCACT
CAGTAGATGCCTGTTGAATTGGGTACGCGGCCAGCTTGGCTGTGGAATGTGTGTCAGTTAGGGTGTGGAA
AGTCCCCAGGCTCCCCAGCAGGCAGAAGTATGCAAAGCATGCATCTCAATTAGTCAGCAACCAGGTGTGG
AAAGTCCCCAGGCTCCCCAGCAGGCAGAAGTATGCAAAGCATGCATCTCAATTAGTCAGCAACCATAGTC
CCGCCCCTAACTCCGCCCATCCCGCCCCTAACTCCGCCCAGTTCCGCCCATTCTCCGCCCCATGGCTGAC
TAATTTTTTTTATTTATGCAGAGGCCGAGGCCGCCTCGGCCTCTGAGCTATTCCAGAAGTAGTGAGGAGG
CTTTTTTGGAGGCCTAGGCTTTTGCAAAAAGCTCCTCGAGGAACTGAAAAACCAGAAAGTTAATTCCCTA
TAGTGAGTCGTATTAAATTCGTAATCATGTCATAGCTGTTTCCTGTGTGAAATTGTTATCCGCTCACAAT
TCCACACAACATACGAGCCGGAAGCATAAAGTGTAAAGCCTGGGGTGCCTAATGAGTGAGCTAACTCACA
TTAATTGCGTTGCGCTCACTGCCCGCTTTCCAGTCGGGAAACCTGTCGTGCCAGCTGCATTAATGAATCG
GCCAACGCGCGGGGAGAGGCGGTTTGCGTATTGGGCGCTCTTCCGCTTCCTCGCTCACTGACTCGCTGCG
CTCGGTCGTTCGGCTGCGGCGAGCGGTATCAGCTCACTCAAAGGCGGTAATACGGTTATCCACAGAATCA
GGGGATAACGCAGGAAAGAACATGTGAGCAAAAGGCCAGCAAAAGGCCAGGAACCGTAAAAAGGCCGCGT
TGCTGGCGTTTTTCCATAGGCTCCGCCCCCCTGACGAGCATCACAAAAATCGACGCTCAAGTCAGAGGTG
GCGAAACCCGACAGGACTATAAAGATACCAGGCGTTTCCCCCTGGAAGCTCCCTCGTGCGCTCTCCTGTT
CCGACCCTGCCGCTTACCGGATACCTGTCCGCCTTTCTCCCTTCGGGAAGCGTGGCGCTTTCTCATAGCT
CACGCTGTAGGTATCTCAGTTCGGTGTAGGTCGTTCGCTCCAAGCTGGGCTGTGTGCACGAACCCCCCGT
TCAGCCCGACCGCTGCGCCTTATCCGGTAACTATCGTCTTGAGTCCAACCCGGTAAGACACGACTTATCG
CCACTGGCAGCAGCCACTGGTAACAGGATTAGCAGAGCGAGGTATGTAGGCGGTGCTACAGAGTTCTTGA
AGTGGTGGCCTAACTACGGCTACACTAGAAGAACAGTATTTGGTATCTGCGCTCTGCTGAAGCCAGTTAC
CTTCGGAAAAAGAGTTGGTAGCTCTTGATCCGGCAAACAAACCACCGCTGGTAGCGGTGGTTTTTTTGTT
TGCAAGCAGCAGATTACGCGCAGAAAAAAAGGATCTCAAGAAGATCCTTTGATCTTTTCTACGGGGTCTG
ACGCTCAGTGGAACGAAAACTCACGTTAAGGGATTTTGGTCATGAGATTATCAAAAAGGATCTTCACCTA
GATCCTTTTAAATTAAAAATGAAGTTTTAAATCAATCTAAAGTATATATGAGTAAACTTGGTCTGACAGT
TACCAATGCTTAATCAGTGAGGCACCTATCTCAGCGATCTGTCTATTTCGTTCATCCATAGTTGCCTGAC
TCCCCGTCGTGTAGATAACTACGATACGGGAGGGCTTACCATCTGGCCCCAGTGCTGCAATGATACCGCG
AGACCCACGCTCACCGGCTCCAGATTTATCAGCAATAAACCAGCCAGCCGGAAGGGCCGAGCGCAGAAGT
GGTCCTGCAACTTTATCCGCCTCCATCCAGTCTATTAATTGTTGCCGGGAAGCTAGAGTAAGTAGTTCGC
CAGTTAATAGTTTGCGCAACGTTGTTGCCATTGCTACAGGCATCGTGGTGTCACGCTCGTCGTTTGGTAT
GGCTTCATTCAGCTCCGGTTCCCAACGATCAAGGCGAGTTACATGATCCCCCATGTTGTGCAAAAAAGCG
GTTAGCTCCTTCGGTCCTCCGATCGTTGTCAGAAGTAAGTTGGCCGCAGTGTTATCACTCATGGTTATGG
CAGCACTGCATAATTCTCTTACTGTCATGCCATCCGTAAGATGCTTTTCTGTGACTGGTGAGTACTCAAC
CAAGTCATTCTGAGAATAGTGTATGCGGCGACCGAGTTGCTCTTGCCCGGCGTCAATACGGGATAATACC
GCGCCACATAGCAGAACTTTAAAAGTGCTCATCATTGGAAAACGTTCTTCGGGGCGAAAACTCTCAAGGA
TCTTACCGCTGTTGAGATCCAGTTCGATGTAACCCACTCGTGCACCCAACTGATCTTCAGCATCTTTTAC
TTTCACCAGCGTTTCTGGGTGAGCAAAAACAGGAAGGCAAAATGCCGCAAAAAAGGGAATAAGGGCGACA
CGGAAATGTTGAATACTCATACTCTTCCTTTTTCAATATTATTGAAGCATTTATCAGGGTTATTGTCTCA
TGAGCGGATACATATTTGAATGTATTTAGAAAAATAAACAAATAGGGGTTCCGCGCACATTTCCCCGAAA
AGTGCCACCTG
[124 nt withheld, positions 17442-17565]
C
[91 nt withheld, positions 17567-17657]
A
[49 nt withheld, positions 17659-17707]
CCTTTGACGTTGGAGTCCACGTTCTTT
[37 nt withheld, positions 17735-17771]
ACCCTATCTCGGTCTATTCTTTTGATTTATAAGGGATTTTGCCGATTTCGGCCTATTGGTTAAAAAATGA
GCTGATTTAACAAAAATTTAACGCGAATTTTAACAAAATATTAACGCTTACAATTT
